Addgene plasmid #188090: pCAG-MBP-Foldon-ATG9 (828-839)
Purpose: To make ATG9 C-terminal tail trimer for expression in mammalian cells
Depositing lab: James Hurley. Depositing organization: University of California, Berkeley. Publication: Structural basis for ATG9A recruitment to the ULK1 complex in mitophagy initiation. Ren X, Nguyen TN, Lam WK, Buffalo CZ, Lazarou M, Yokom AL, Hurley JH. Sci Adv. 2023 Feb 15;9(7):eadg2997. doi: 10.1126/sciadv.adg2997. Epub 2023 Feb 15. PubMed 36791199.
Backbone
  Vector backbone: pCAG
  Vector type: Mammalian Expression
Growth in bacteria
  Bacterial resistance: Ampicillin, 100 μg/mL
  Growth temperature: 37°C
  Growth strain: DH5alpha
  Copy number: High Copy
Gene/Insert
  Gene/Insert name: ATG9 (alt name: MBP-TEVsite-Foldon-ATG9 (828-839)-stop)
  Species: H. sapiens (human)
  Mutation: ATG9 (828-839)
  Entrez Gene: ATG9A (a.k.a. APG9L1, MGD3208, mATG9)
  Promoter: CMV
  Tag / fusion protein: MBP tag (N terminal on insert)
  Cloning method: Restriction Enzyme; 3′ cloning site XhoI (unknown if destroyed)
  Sequencing primers: 5′ ccgctttctggtatgccgtgcg; 3′ gagccagggcattggccacac
Terms and licenses: Academic/Nonprofit Terms; Industry Terms: Not Available to Industry
How to cite: pCAG-MBP-Foldon-ATG9 (828-839) was a gift from James Hurley (Addgene plasmid # 188090 ; http://n2t.net/addgene:188090 ; RRID:Addgene_188090)
