[The description below was written by a language model from this plasmid's Addgene catalogue record and pLannotate feature annotations shown in this document.]
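Description:
pCAG-MBP-Foldon-ATG9 (828-839) is a 6.1 kb mammalian expression plasmid built on the pCAG backbone. It is designed to produce a trimerised form of the extreme C-terminal tail of human ATG9A. It is propagated in E. coli through a high-copy ColE1/pUC-type origin and selected with ampicillin via the β-lactamase gene and its own promoter. The backbone also carries remnants of lac regulatory elements, along with an SV40 origin that can support episomal replication in cells expressing large T antigen. No mammalian selection marker is annotated.

The catalogue lists the promoter as CMV, but the feature table shows the full CAG arrangement. This consists of the CMV immediate-early enhancer, the chicken β-actin promoter and a chimeric β-actin/β-globin intron, which together give strong constitutive transcription. Termination is provided by a rabbit β-globin polyadenylation signal, and the short HBB fragments flagged on either side of the insert most likely reflect β-globin-derived sequence of this cassette rather than payload.

The open reading frame encodes an N-terminal maltose binding protein lacking its signal sequence, so it stays cytosolic. This is followed by a TEV protease cleavage site, the foldon trimerisation domain (annotated as a fragment of phage T4 fibritin, wac), then ATG9A residues 828–839 and a stop codon. The twelve-residue ATG9A segment is too short to have been annotated independently. MBP serves as a solubility and affinity handle that can be removed by TEV cleavage. The foldon presents the tail peptide as a trimer, presumably mimicking the oligomeric state of native ATG9A. The stated purpose is expression of this ATG9 C-terminal tail trimer in mammalian cells, and the associated study concerns ATG9A recruitment to the ULK1 complex in mitophagy initiation.
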