Features (pLannotate 1.2.2; 20 found; start..end, strand, type, name):
      4..383     +  enhancer       CMV enhancer: human cytomegalovirus immediate early enhancer
    385..660     +  promoter       chicken β-actin promoter: No description available
    661..1677    +  intron         chimeric intron: chimera between introns from chicken β-actin and rabbit β-globin
   1675..1731    +  CDS            HBB (fragment): HBB_LEPEU - Experimental evidence at protein level: Swiss-Prot protein existence level 1. Involved in oxygen transport from the lung to the various peripheral tissues. From Lepus europaeus (European hare).
   1763..2857    +  CDS            MBP: maltose binding protein from E. coli; malE (mutated); This version of the gene does not encode a signal sequence, so MBP will remain in the cytosol.
   2921..2941    +  CDS            TEV site: tobacco etch virus (TEV) protease recognition and cleavage site
   2936..3034    +  CDS            wac (fragment): WAC_BPT4 - Experimental evidence at protein level: Swiss-Prot protein existence level 1. Chaperone involved in tail fiber assembly and retraction. Acts as a chaperone helping to attach the long tail fibers to the virus during the assembly process. During phage assembly, twelve fibritin molecules attach to the phage neck via gp13: six molecules forming the collar and six molecules forming the whiskers. From Enterobacteria phage T4 (Bacteriophage T4).
   3086..3163    +  CDS            HBB (fragment): HBB_PONPY - Experimental evidence at transcript level: Swiss-Prot protein existence level 2. Involved in oxygen transport from the lung to the various peripheral tissues. From Pongo pygmaeus (Bornean orangutan).
   3234..3289    +  polyA_signal   β-globin poly(A) signal: rabbit β-globin polyadenylation signal (Gil and Proudfoot, 1987)
   3674..3690    -  protein_bind   lac operator: The lac repressor binds to the lac operator to inhibit transcription in E. coli. This inhibition can be relieved by adding lactose or isopropyl-β-D-thiogalactopyranoside (IPTG). lac repressor encoded by lacI
   3698..3728    -  promoter       lac promoter: promoter for the E. coli lac operon
   3743..3764    -  protein_bind   CAP binding site: CAP binding activates transcription in the presence of cAMP. E. coli catabolite activator protein
   3777..3816    -  CDS            lacI (fragment): lac repressor; lacI; The lac repressor binds to the lac operator to inhibit transcription in E. coli. This inhibition can be relieved by adding lactose or isopropyl-β-D-thiogalactopyranoside (IPTG).
   3823..3845    +  promoter       SV40 promoter (fragment): SV40 enhancer and early promoter
   3869..4004    +  rep_origin     SV40 ori: SV40 origin of replication
   4024..4158    +  polyA_signal   SV40 poly(A) signal: SV40 polyadenylation signal
   4160..4214    -  CDS            lacI (fragment): lac repressor; lacI; The lac repressor binds to the lac operator to inhibit transcription in E. coli. This inhibition can be relieved by adding lactose or isopropyl-β-D-thiogalactopyranoside (IPTG).
   4397..4985    -  rep_origin     ori: high-copy-number ColE1/pMB1/pBR322/pUC origin of replication
   5156..6016    -  CDS            AmpR: β-lactamase; bla; confers resistance to ampicillin, carbenicillin, and related antibiotics
   6017..6121    -  promoter       AmpR promoter: bla
>Addgene plasmid #188090 | pCAG-MBP-Foldon-ATG9 (828-839) | addgene full sequence | sequence record 369769 | Addgene NGS Result
GTCGACATTGATTATTGACTAGTTATTAATAGTAATCAATTACGGGGTCATTAGTTCATAGCCCATATAT
GGAGTTCCGCGTTACATAACTTACGGTAAATGGCCCGCCTGGCTGACCGCCCAACGACCCCCGCCCATTG
ACGTCAATAATGACGTATGTTCCCATAGTAACGCCAATAGGGACTTTCCATTGACGTCAATGGGTGGAGT
ATTTACGGTAAACTGCCCACTTGGCAGTACATCAAGTGTATCATATGCCAAGTACGCCCCCTATTGACGT
CAATGACGGTAAATGGCCCGCCTGGCATTATGCCCAGTACATGACCTTATGGGACTTTCCTACTTGGCAG
TACATCTACGTATTAGTCATCGCTATTACCATGGTCGAGGTGAGCCCCACGTTCTGCTTCACTCTCCCCA
TCTCCCCCCCCTCCCCACCCCCAATTTTGTATTTATTTATTTTTTAATTATTTTGTGCAGCGATGGGGGC
GGGGGGGGGGGGGGGGCGCGCCRGGSGGGGSGGGGSGGGGSGRGGGGSGGGGSGGGGSGRGGCGGAGAGG
TGCGGCGGCAGCCAATCAGAGCGGCGCGCTCCGAAAGTTTCCTTTTATGGCGAGGCGGCGGCGGCGGCGG
CCCTATAAAAAGCGAAGCGCGCGGCGGGCGGGAGTCGCTGCGCGCTGCCTTCGCCCCGTGCCCCGCTCCG
CCGCCGCCTCGCGCCGCCCGCCCCGGCTCTGACTGACCGCGTTACTCCCACAGGTGAGCGGGCGGGACGG
CCCTTCTCCTCCGGGCTGTAATTAGCGCTTGGTTTAATGACGGCTTGTTTCTTTTCTGTGGCTGCGTGAA
AGCCTTGAGGGGCTCCGGGAGGGCCCTTTGTGCGGGGGGAGCGGCTCGGGGGGTGCGTGCGTGTGTGTGT
GCGTGGGGAGCGCCGCGTGCGGCTCCGCGCTGCCCGGCGGCTGTGAGCGCTGCGGGCGCGGCGCGGGGCT
TTGTGCGCTCCGCAGTGTGCGCGAGGGGAGCGCGGCCGGGGGCGGTGCCCCGCGGTGCGGGGGGGGCTGC
GAGGGGAACAAAGGCTGCGTGCGGGGTGTGTGCGTGGGGGGGTGAGCAGGGGGTGTGGGCGCGTCGGTCG
GGCTGCAACCCCCCCTGCACCCCCCTCCCCGAGTTGCTGAGCACGGCCCGGCTTCGGGTGCGGGGCTCCG
TACGGGGCGTGGCGCGGGGCTCGCCGTGCCGGGCGGGGGGTGGCGGCAGGTGGGGGTGCCGGGCGGGGCG
GGGCCGCCTCGGGCCGGGGRGGGCTCGGGGGAGGGGCGCGGCGGCCCCCGGAGCGCCGGCGGCTGTCGAG
GCGCGGCGAGCCGCAGCCATTGCCTTTTATGGTAATCGTGCGAGAGGGCGCAGGGACTTCCTTTGTCCCA
AATCTGTGCGGAGCCGAAATCTGGGAGGCGCCGCCGCACCCCCTCTAGCGGGCGCGGGGCGAAGCGGTGC
GGCGCCGGCAGGAAGGAAATGGGCGGGGAGGGCCTTCGTGCGTCGCCGCGCCGCCGTCCCCTTCTCCCTC
TCCAGCCTCGGGGCTGTCCGCGGGGGGACGGCTGCCTTCGGGGGGGACGGGGCAGGGCGGGGTTCGGCTT
CTGGCGTGTGACCGGCGGCTCTAGAGCCTCTGCTAACCATGTTCATGCCTTCTTCTTTTTCCTACAGCTC
CTGGGCAACGTGCTGGTTATTGTGCTGTCTCATCATTTTGGCAAAGAATTCCTCGATCGACGGTATCGAT
GCCACCATGGGGATCGAAGAAGGTAAACTGGTAATCTGGATTAACGGCGATAAAGGCTATAACGGTCTCG
CTGAAGTCGGTAAGAAATTCGAGAAAGATACCGGAATTAAAGTCACCGTTGAGCATCCGGATAAACTGGA
AGAGAAATTCCCACAGGTTGCGGCAACTGGCGATGGCCCTGACATTATCTTCTGGGCACACGACCGCTTT
GGTGGCTACGCTCAATCTGGCCTGTTGGCTGAAATCACCCCGGACAAAGCGTTCCAGGACAAGCTGTATC
CGTTTACCTGGGATGCCGTACGTTACAACGGCAAGCTGATTGCTTACCCGATCGCTGTTGAAGCGTTATC
GCTGATTTATAACAAAGATCTGCTGCCGAACCCGCCAAAAACCTGGGAAGAGATCCCGGCGCTGGATAAA
GAACTGAAAGCGAAAGGTAAGAGCGCGCTGATGTTCAACCTGCAAGAACCGTACTTCACCTGGCCGCTGA
TTGCTGCTGACGGGGGTTATGCGTTCAAGTATGAAAACGGCAAGTACGACATTAAAGACGTGGGCGTGGA
TAACGCTGGCGCGAAAGCGGGTCTGACCTTCCTGGTTGACCTGATTAAAAACAAACACATGAATGCAGAC
ACCGATTACTCCATCGCAGAAGCTGCCTTTAATAAAGGCGAAACAGCGATGACCATCAACGGCCCGTGGG
CATGGTCCAACATCGACACCAGCAAAGTGAATTATGGTGTAACGGTACTGCCGACCTTCAAGGGTCAACC
ATCCAAACCGTTCGTTGGCGTGCTGAGCGCAGGTATTAACGCCGCCAGTCCGAACAAAGAGCTGGCAAAA
GAGTTCCTCGAAAACTATCTGCTGACTGATGAAGGTCTGGAAGCGGTTAATAAAGACAAACCGCTGGGTG
CCGTAGCGCTGAAGTCTTACGAGGAAGAGTTGGCGAAAGATCCACGTATTGCCGCCACTATGGAAAACGC
CCAGAAAGGTGAAATCATGCCGAACATCCCGCAGATGTCCGCTTTCTGGTATGCCGTGCGTACTGCGGTG
ATCAACGCCGCCAGCGGTCGTCAGACTGTCGATGAAGCCCTGAAAGACGCGCAGACTAATTCGAGCTCGA
ACAACAACAACAATAACAATAACAACAACCTCGGGGATATCCCAACGACCGAAAACCTGTATTTTCAGGG
CGCCATGGGATCCGGTTATATCCCGGAAGCACCGCGTGATGGTCAGGCGTATGTTCGTAAAGATGGTGAA
TGGGTTCTGCTGAGCACCTTTCTGGGATCCAGCGAAGATGAGTTGCCGCCACAAGTCCATAAAGTGTGAC
TCGAGGAATTCACTCCTCAGGTGCAGGCTGCCTATCAGAAGGTGGTGGCTGGTGTGGCCAATGCCCTGGC
TCACAAATACCACTGAGATCTTTTTCCCTCTGCCAAAAATTATGGGGACATCATGAAGCCCCTTGAGCAT
CTGACTTCTGGCTAATAAAGGAAATTTATTTTCATTGCAATAGTGTGTTGGAATTTTTTGTGTCTCTCAC
TCGGAAGGACATATGGGAGGGCAAATCATTTAAAACATCAGAATGAGTATTTGGTTTAGAGTTTGGCAAC
ATATGCCCATATGCTGGCTGCCATGAACAAAGGTTGGCTATAAAGAGGTCATCAGTATATGAAACAGCCC
CCTGCTGTCCATTCCTTATTCCATAGAAAAGCCTTGACTTGAGGTTAGATTTTTTTTATATTTTGTTTTG
TGTTATTTTTTTCTTTAACATCCCTAAAATTTTCCTTACATGTTTTACTAGCCAGATTTTTCCTCCTCTC
CTGACTACTCCCAGTCATAGCTGTCCCTCTTCTCTTATGGAGATCCCTCGACCTGCAGCCCAAGCTTGGC
GTAATCATGGTCATAGCTGTTTCCTGTGTGAAATTGTTATCCGCTCACAATTCCACACAACATACGAGCC
GGAAGCATAAAGTGTAAAGCCTGGGGTGCCTAATGAGTGAGCTAACTCACATTAATTGCGTTGCGCTCAC
TGCCCGCTTTCCAGTCGGGAAACCTGTCGTGCCAGCGGATCCGCATCTCAATTAGTCAGCAACCATAGTC
CCGCCCCTAACTCCGCCCATCCCGCCCCTAACTCCGCCCAGTTCCGCCCATTCTCCGCCCCATGGCTGAC
TAATTTTTTTTATTTATGCAGAGGCCGAGGCCGCCTCGGCCTCTGAGCTATTCCAGAAGTAGTGAGGAGG
CTTTTTTGGAGGCCTAGGCTTTTGCAAAAAGCTAACTTGTTTATTGCAGCTTATAATGGTTACAAATAAA
GCAATAGCATCACAAATTTCACAAATAAAGCATTTTTTTCACTGCATTCTAGTTGTGGTTTGTCCAAACT
CATCAATGTATCTTATCATGTCTGGATCCGCTGCATTAATGAATCGGCCAACGCGCGGGGAGAGGCGGTT
TGCGTATTGGGCGCTCTTCCGCTTCCTCGCTCACTGACTCGCTGCGCTCGGTCGTTCGGCTGCGGCGAGC
GGTATCAGCTCACTCAAAGGCGGTAATACGGTTATCCACAGAATCAGGGGATAACGCAGGAAAGAACATG
TGAGCAAAAGGCCAGCAAAAGGCCAGGAACCGTAAAAAGGCCGCGTTGCTGGCGTTTTTCCATAGGCTCC
GCCCCCCTGACGAGCATCACAAAAATCGACGCTCAAGTCAGAGGTGGCGAAACCCGACAGGACTATAAAG
ATACCAGGCGTTTCCCCCTGGAAGCTCCCTCGTGCGCTCTCCTGTTCCGACCCTGCCGCTTACCGGATAC
CTGTCCGCCTTTCTCCCTTCGGGAAGCGTGGCGCTTTCTCATAGCTCACGCTGTAGGTATCTCAGTTCGG
TGTAGGTCGTTCGCTCCAAGCTGGGCTGTGTGCACGAACCCCCCGTTCAGCCCGACCGCTGCGCCTTATC
CGGTAACTATCGTCTTGAGTCCAACCCGGTAAGACACGACTTATCGCCACTGGCAGCAGCCACTGGTAAC
AGGATTAGCAGAGCGAGGTATGTAGGCGGTGCTACAGAGTTCTTGAAGTGGTGGCCTAACTACGGCTACA
CTAGAAGAACAGTATTTGGTATCTGCGCTCTGCTGAAGCCAGTTACCTTCGGAAAAAGAGTTGGTAGCTC
TTGATCCGGCAAACAAACCACCGCTGGTAGCGGTGGTTTTTTTGTTTGCAAGCAGCAGATTACGCGCAGA
AAAAAAGGATCTCAAGAAGATCCTTTGATCTTTTCTACGGGGTCTGACGCTCAGTGGAACGAAAACTCAC
GTTAAGGGATTTTGGTCATGAGATTATCAAAAAGGATCTTCACCTAGATCCTTTTAAATTAAAAATGAAG
TTTTAAATCAATCTAAAGTATATATGAGTAAACTTGGTCTGACAGTTACCAATGCTTAATCAGTGAGGCA
CCTATCTCAGCGATCTGTCTATTTCGTTCATCCATAGTTGCCTGACTCCCCGTCGTGTAGATAACTACGA
TACGGGAGGGCTTACCATCTGGCCCCAGTGCTGCAATGATACCGCGAGACCCACGCTCACCGGCTCCAGA
TTTATCAGCAATAAACCAGCCAGCCGGAAGGGCCGAGCGCAGAAGTGGTCCTGCAACTTTATCCGCCTCC
ATCCAGTCTATTAATTGTTGCCGGGAAGCTAGAGTAAGTAGTTCGCCAGTTAATAGTTTGCGCAACGTTG
TTGCCATTGCTACAGGCATCGTGGTGTCACGCTCGTCGTTTGGTATGGCTTCATTCAGCTCCGGTTCCCA
ACGATCAAGGCGAGTTACATGATCCCCCATGTTGTGCAAAAAAGCGGTTAGCTCCTTCGGTCCTCCGATC
GTTGTCAGAAGTAAGTTGGCCGCAGTGTTATCACTCATGGTTATGGCAGCACTGCATAATTCTCTTACTG
TCATGCCATCCGTAAGATGCTTTTCTGTGACTGGTGAGTACTCAACCAAGTCATTCTGAGAATAGTGTAT
GCGGCGACCGAGTTGCTCTTGCCCGGCGTCAATACGGGATAATACCGCGCCACATAGCAGAACTTTAAAA
GTGCTCATCATTGGAAAACGTTCTTCGGGGCGAAAACTCTCAAGGATCTTACCGCTGTTGAGATCCAGTT
CGATGTAACCCACTCGTGCACCCAACTGATCTTCAGCATCTTTTACTTTCACCAGCGTTTCTGGGTGAGC
AAAAACAGGAAGGCAAAATGCCGCAAAAAAGGGAATAAGGGCGACACGGAAATGTTGAATACTCATACTC
TTCCTTTTTCAATATTATTGAAGCATTTATCAGGGTTATTGTCTCATGAGCGGATACATATTTGAATGTA
TTTAGAAAAATAAACAAATAGGGGTTCCGCGCACATTTCCCCGAAAAGTGCCACCTGG
