>Addgene plasmid #188090 | pCAG-MBP-Foldon-ATG9 (828-839) | depositor partial sequence | sequence record 364952 | Foldon-ATG9 (828-839) (--/xhoI)
GGTTATATCCCGGAAGCACCGCGTGATGGTCAGGCGTATGTTCGTAAAGATGGTGAATGGGTTCTGCTGA
GCACCTTTCTGGGATCCAGCGAAGATGAGTTGCCGCCACAAGTCCATAAAGTGTGA
